Addgene plasmid #43192: I-TGCC
Depositing lab: Chad Cowan & Kiran Musunuru. Depositing organization: Harvard University. Publication: A TALEN Genome-Editing System for Generating Human Stem Cell-Based Disease Models. Ding Q, Lee YK, Schaefer EA, Peters DT, Veres A, Kim K, Kuperwasser N, Motola DL, Meissner TB, Hendriks WT, Trevisan M, Gupta RM, Moisan A, Banks E, Friesen M, Schinzel RT, Xia F, Tang A, Xia Y, Figueroa E, Wann A, Ahfeldt T, Daheron L, Zhang F, Rubin LL, Peng LF, Chung RT, Musunuru K, Cowan CA. Cell Stem Cell. 2012 Dec 12. pii: S1934-5909(12)00645-5. doi: 10.1016/j.stem.2012.11.011. PubMed 23246482.
Backbone
  Vector backbone: pCRII-TOPO
  Backbone manufacturer: Invitrogen
  Backbone size w/o insert (bp): 3973
  Vector type: Bacterial Cloning
Growth in bacteria
  Bacterial resistance: Ampicillin and Kanamycin, 100 & 50 μg/mL
  Growth temperature: 37°C
  Growth strain: Top10
  Copy number: High Copy
Gene/Insert
  Gene/Insert name: I-TGCC
  Species: Synthetic
  Insert size (bp): 424
  Cloning method: TOPO Cloning
  Sequencing primers: 5′ T7; 3′ M13-rev
Terms and licenses: Academic/Nonprofit Terms; Industry Terms: Not Available to Industry
How to cite: I-TGCC was a gift from Chad Cowan & Kiran Musunuru (Addgene plasmid # 43192 ; http://n2t.net/addgene:43192 ; RRID:Addgene_43192)
