[The description below was written by a language model from this plasmid's Addgene catalogue record.]
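Description:
I-TGCC is a bacterial cloning plasmid built on the commercial pCRII-TOPO backbone (about 4.0 kb without insert), into which a 424 bp synthetic fragment was introduced by TOPO cloning. It is a high-copy plasmid propagated in E. coli, and the backbone confers resistance to both ampicillin and kanamycin, so either or both drugs can be used for selection. The insert is flanked by standard T7 and M13 reverse priming sites, which the record lists for sequence verification. No feature table is provided, so the positions of the origin, resistance genes and other backbone elements are not documented here.

The record identifies the insert only by its name and as synthetic, without stating what it encodes. The associated publication describes a TALEN genome-editing system for generating human stem cell-based disease models, and the plasmid appears to be one component of that toolkit. The name and the insert size suggest a pre-assembled block of four TAL effector repeats recognising the bases T, G, C and C, with the "I" prefix perhaps marking its position in an ordered assembly scheme, but this is an inference from the naming convention, not something the catalogue fields state. There is no mammalian promoter, reporter or expression cassette recorded. The construct is therefore best understood as a storage and source vector, from which the module would be taken for assembly into a full-length TALEN array in a separate expression vector, not as something delivered directly to cells.
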