>Addgene plasmid #43192 | I-TGCC | depositor partial sequence | sequence record 58457 | I-TGCC sequence 424 bps
CGTCTCCTGACCCCAGAGCAGGTCGTGGCCATTGCCTCGAATGGAGGGGGCAAACAGGCGTTGGAAACCG
TACAACGATTGCTGCCGGTGCTGTGCCAAGCGCACGGACTCACCCCAGAGCAGGTCGTGGCAATCGCGAG
CAATAACGGCGGAAAACAGGCTTTGGAAACGGTGCAGAGGCTCCTTCCAGTGCTGTGCCAAGCGCACGGC
CTCACCCCAGAGCAGGTCGTGGCGATCGCAAGCCACGACGGAGGAAAGCAAGCCTTGGAAACAGTACAGA
GGCTGTTGCCTGTGCTGTGCCAAGCGCACGGATTAACCCCAGAGCAGGTCGTGGCGATCGCAAGCCACGA
CGGAGGAAAGCAAGCCTTGGAAACAGTACAGAGGCTGTTGCCTGTGCTGTGCCAAGCGCACGGCTTAAGA
GACG
