>Addgene plasmid #43192 | I-TGCC | addgene partial sequence | sequence record 61917 | M13-F20 5'-TGTAAAACGACGGCCAGT-3'
GGCGAATTGGGCCCTCTAGATGCATGCTCGAGCGGCCGCCAGTGTGATGGATATCTGCAGAATTCGCCCT
TAAGTATCTTTCCTGTGCCCACGTCTCTTAAGCCGTGCGCTTGGCACAGCACAGGCAACAGCCTCTGTAC
TGTTTCCAAGGCTTGCTTTCCTCCGTCGTGGCTTGCGATCGCCACGACCTGCTCTGGGGTTAATCCGTGC
GCTTGGCACAGCACAGGCAACAGCCTCTGTACTGTTTCCAAGGCTTGCTTTCCTCCGTCGTGGCTTGCGA
TCGCCACGACCTGCTCTGGGGTGAGGCCGTGCGCTTGGCACAGCACTGGAAGGAGCCTCTGCACCGTTTC
CAAAGCCTGTTTTCCGCCGTTATTGCTCGCGATTGCCACGACCTGCTCTGGGGTGAGTCCGTGCGCTTGG
CACAGCACCGGCAGCAATCGTTGTACGGTTTCCAACGCCTGTTTGCCCCCTCCATTCGAGGCAATGGCCA
CGACCTGCTCTGGGGTCAGGAGACGCGCTAGGACGGCATCTATATAAGGGCGAATTCCAGCACACTGGCG
GCCGTTACTAGTGGATCCGAGCTCGGTACCAAGCTTGATGCATAGCTTGAGTATTCTATAGTGTCACCTA
AATAGCTTGGCGTAATCATGGTCATAGCTGTTTCCTGTGTGAAATTGTTATCCGCTCACAATTCCACACA
ACATACGAGCCGGAAGCATAAAGTGTAAAGCCTGGGGTGCCTAATGAGTGAGCTAACTCACATTAATTGC
GTTGCGCTCACTGCCCGCTTTCCAGTCGGGAAACCTGTCGTGCCAGCTGCATTAATGAATCGGCCAACGC
GCGGGGAGAGGCGGTTTGCGTATTGGGCGCTCTTCCGCTTCCTCGCTCACTGACTCGCTGCGCTCGGTCG
TTCGGCTGCGGCGAGCGGTATCAGCTCACTCAAAGGCGGTAAT
